>Addgene plasmid #132363 | pJH2933 | addgene full sequence | sequence record 266236 | Addgene NGS Result
AGGCAAAAAGAGCGGTGCAAAAATATAAGAGACTGCAATACTAATAGAGGAAATACGGTAATTGAATTTT
AGTGAAACTTGCGACAGTTTTCCTCATTTTTTTGTTATTCCGGCATACGAGTGTGGCATACGAGTGAGGT
CATCTTTTGTTTCTTCCGTTTCTTCATCGCTTTTGAAAAAAAATGTTGAAGAAAACTTCGTAGCCGATAG
CCGGATAATGTTTGGCACGGCGTTCCAACATATATCATTGGAAATTTTTTAAGATTTTTGCGAAAAATCA
CATTCTTCACGATGAGAACACGTTATTGAAGGAATATAAATCAAGAATAACATATAGTTATATTTCTCTA
TTACTTTAACGTTAAATATGAGCAAATTTGAGCATTTTGATTGCGATGAAAAGCAGAATCGAGTCAACTG
AAATCCGTTCAAAAACCTAAGCTCGGTTCGCCCGAAAGTCGATTTTTCCAATAGCCGAACAGCACTGCTT
CTTTATTTTCCAGGTATTTTTGGGGTGTAAGAATTATATCTTCTTTGTTTGGGTATTTACGTTTCCGAAT
TCCCTTTCTTGATCTGTCGCTATTTTTCAGAAACCAGAACAGTTTATCCTTTTTCATGAGAACCTGAATA
GCTCAAAAACCCGTTTAATTTCTTTTCATCATCTCATTTGAAACTTTCCTAGTCTTCTTAATGATTTCCA
GGCTCCTCCTACATTTGTATCTCAAGATGCATACACTTTATTTCCGCTCCAATTCGAATCATCTACTTCT
CTTTTTTCTTCAACTTTCTACTTTTTTCCATTCTTTTCTTTCAAATGTTCGACGTCTTCAAGTGACTGCT
CTTCATTCTCCTCATTTTTCTCGAATTTCATTCTTGTCTCTTTTTTGCTCAAAAATGGAAAATGAAAGTG
ACGTGAGATTTGGACGGCGGGACACGGGGGCAGTAGAAGCAGCAAAAAGGAGAGAAAGAGGACACAAATA
AGAAGAACGAATTCAAAAATAAGCGGAGAGGAGCTATTTCCGTCAATTCTACCTCCCCAATCTTCATCAA
TTCGGCTCAATTGAATGACGTCACAGGGAGATAAACCGTTTGGATGAGCGCCGTCCATCACTGACGCCAT
CCCGTTTGGGACAAGAAAAGAGAAAAAAGAGCACAAAGTTTTTGGTGACGGATCTTGTCAATCATATGAA
AGTTGTTCTGATTGATTGTCAGTTTTTTTCCTACTTTTTTGGATTCTATCCACTTCTGAACTTTTGACAA
GTTTCAAACTTTCTGAATCATTTTCTATGCATTTTCCTGGAATTCTTTTTATGTAAAATATGAAATAGAA
TGTTTTTGAATTCAAGTTCTGCTTTTTTCTTCTTTTCTGTTCTGTTCGGGCTTGGGTATGCTTTTTTTAA
AAATTATTTTGCACATCGACCAATAAGTGCGCAACTTATAAAATTAATTTATTTTTGTTAATTTTTGAAA
TACTTGTATTGCTTTAAGTGATCTGACCTCGCCCTGAGCTTTCCACGTAGTTATCAAATACAAATCCTCC
AAGGGTAACGTACCTATATTACTGATCTTTATAATAACTTTATCACCTGTCCAGTTCCAGAGGAATTCTG
TTAAGCTTATAGGCACAGAAGGAGTCATTTCTGCTGGTTTTTAATGATCCAAATCTTTATTTCAAGTAAA
AAACTGAACACTTGCGAATAAAACTATCAGATTAACCATTCACCAAAAATGTGTTTGAATCTAAAACTTT
CTCAGTATTCCAAATATAGAAATAAATAACCACGACATTGCTAAAATCTGTCTGAATTGTGTACTCCTTA
CCGTGAAGTAATAATGGATATAATGAATCGTTTGAAATGAATGATCAGCACATTTTTGGTGAAAGATCAC
AAATAAGGAATAAGCGTCGGAAAATAAAACGATTATTTCGGATCAAAAATTTGTTGAAGATCATATACAC
TCGAGACCAAGATTATTCTAGACAATTTTCAAATTGGCTTCTTTGTTTGCAAATCTTCATAATAATCTGT
GAAGTTTGGAAATTTGAATTTTTAATCTTTTTTCATAGATTATAGTTTTTATTTCTTTGCAAAACTATAT
TAAAAACCGATGCATTGTTTTAGGGAAATTAATGAGCCTTTTGTTCAACACTAAAAACAATAAAATTAAA
ATTTTGGCTTCATCATTTGACCTTTTTTAAGTTCGAAAACTTTTCTCGTATTTCTGAACCGCCAATTTTT
TCACACATCTCTAGACTTTTGGTGCCCGTTCCAGAAAGTTAAGTAATTGCTATTCTAAGAAAGTTCTCAA
CATTGTTTTTTAGTTCTGATTGAATTCTGATGTTCCAGGAATATATTTTAAATTTAATATTCTTTGCACT
ATTTCTATACTAACTAAATAATAAATAGTCTAAGTATGTTCAATGAGAACAAAAAAGCTCTATCTATATT
TTTCTATCCTATTTCATTTATATCCTTTTCATTTTGAACTCACCAGCTTCTCTTCTTCTTCTTGTCCATA
TACTTCTTAAAAGTCTCGAACTTCTCTCTCTCACTCTCCATCAATTTCTTTATGGCTACCGCTTGCGCTC
TGCCGCTTCCGAAGAAAGAAGGCGTTGGCAGAGCTCTCAATTCTATTTTTTCTCGCCGTAGGCTATCGAT
TTCTCAGCTTCTCTTCTCTCTTCCTCACTCCACCACCACCACTTCGGGCTTCTTCTTTTCTTCATTTTCG
TCTTCTTCTTCATCCTCTTCTTTTTTTTTCAGTTCCCCCTCACTCCTCCCCTTATATGCGCGTGCGAGAG
GGGTGCAAAAGCAGCGCGCATCCGAGAATTGAAACGAGAAAACGGAGACGCAGCAGCAGTTCGTCCTCAG
AAAAATAGCCAGTAAAAAGAGAAAAAGATAGAGAGAGACCTATCGCATTTTATTTTCAAATTGCAATTCC
TGCAATTCATGTGTGCGTGTGCCCATTTTCAATTCTTCCCGTTATTTTTCAGACCATTACCAACGTTCTT
TCTAGATCTTGAGACAATCTTCCTTCTGCTCAATCGTTCGTCGTGAAGACGGCATCGACGACGACGACGA
TCAGCAGTAAAGGATCCTTATGAAACTCTCCGTTGTTCTTGCACTTTTCATTATTTTCCAACTTGGAGCT
GCAAGTCTTATGCGTAACTGGATGTTCGATTTTGAGAAAGAATTGGAACACGATTATGATGATTCGGAAA
TTGGATTCCATAACATTCACTCCCTGATGGCCAGATCAAGAAGAGGAGACAAAGTGAAGATTTGTGGTAC
AAAAGTTCTGAAAATGGTGATGGTAATGTGTGGAGGAGAATGTTCATGTAAGTTGTATTTGTTACAAACG
TAGTAATTCAAATCTTATGGGAAATGTAAAACTCATTCAAAACGAAAAATATTTTCAGCAACGAATGAGA
ACATCGCTACAGAATGCTGTGAAAAAATGTGCACAATGGAAGATATAACTACTAAGTGCTGCCCTTCAAG
ACGGGATCCACCGGTCGCCACCATGGTGAGCAAGGGCGAGGAGCTGTTCACCGGGGTGGTGCCCATCCTG
GTCGAGCTGGACGGCGACGTAAACGGCCACAAGTTCAGCGTGTCCGGCGAGGGCGAGGGCGATGCCACCT
ACGGCAAGCTGACCCTGAAGTTCATCTGCACCACCGGCAAGCTGCCCGTGCCCTGGCCCACCCTCGTGAC
CACCCTGACCTACGGCGTGCAGTGCTTCAGCCGCTACCCCGACCACATGAAGCAGCACGACTTCTTCAAG
TCCGCCATGCCCGAAGGCTACGTCCAGGAGCGCACCATCTTCTTCAAGGACGACGGCAACTACAAGACCC
GCGCCGAGGTGAAGTTCGAGGGCGACACCCTGGTGAACCGCATCGAGCTGAAGGGCATCGACTTCAAGGA
GGACGGCAACATCCTGGGGCACAAGCTGGAGTACAACTACAACAGCCACAACGTCTATATCATGGCCGAC
AAGCAGAAGAACGGCATCAAGGTGAACTTCAAGATCCGCCACAACATCGAGGACGGCAGCGTGCAGCTCG
CCGACCACTACCAGCAGAACACCCCCATCGGCGACGGCCCCGTGCTGCTGCCCGACAACCACTACCTGAG
CACCCAGTCCGCCCTGAGCAAAGACCCCAACGAGAAGCGCGATCACATGGTCCTGCTGGAGTTCGTGACC
GCCGCCGGGATCACTCTCGGCATGGACGAGCTGTACAAGTAAAGCGGCCGCACTCGAGATATCTAGACCC
AGCTTTCTTGTACAAAGTGGTTGATCTAGAGGGCCCGCGGTTCGAAGGTAAGCCTATCCCTAACCCTCTC
CTCGGTCTCGATTCTACGCGTACCGGTTAGTAATGAGTTTATCTGAGCTCCGCATCGGCCGCTGTCATCA
GATCGCCATCTCGCGCCCGTGCCTCTGACTTCTAAGTCCAATTACTCTTCAACATCCCTACATGCTCTTT
CTCCCTGTGCTCCCACCCCCTATTTTTGTTATTATCAAAAAACTTCTCTTAATTTCTTTGTTTTTTAGCT
TCTTTTAAGTCACCTCTAACAATGAAATTGTGTAGATTCAAAAATAGAATTAATTCGTAATAAAAAGTCG
AAAAAAATTGTGCTCCCTCCCCCCATTAATAATAATTCTATCCCAAAATCTACACAATGTTCTGTGTACA
CTTCTTATGTTTTTTACTTCTGATAAATTTTTTTGAAACATCATAGAAAAAACCGCACACAAAATACCTT
ATCATATGTTACGTTTCAGTTTATGACCGCAATTTTTATTTCTTCGCACGTCTGGGCCTCTCATGACGTC
AAATCATGCTCATCGTGAAAAAGTTTTGGAGTATTTTTGGAATTTTTCAATCAAGTGAAAGTTTATGAAA
TTAATTTTCCTGCTTTTGCTTTTTGGGGTTTCCCCTATTGTTTGTCAAGATTTCGAGGACGGCGTTTTTC
TTGCTAAAATCACAAGTATTGATGAGCACGATGCAAGAAAGATCGGAAGAAGGTTTGGGTTTGAGGCTCA
GTGGAAGGTGAGTAGAAGTTGATAATTTGAAAGTGGAGTAGTGTCTATGGGGTTTTTGCCTTAAATGACA
GAATACATTCCCAATATACCAAACATAACTGTTTCTACTAGTGGCCACGTGGGCCGTGCACCTTAAGCTT
GGCACTGGCCGTCGTTTTACAACGTCGTGACTGGGAAAACCCTGGCGTTACCCAACTTAATCGCCTTGCA
GCACATCCCCCTTTCGCCAGCTGGCGTAATAGCGAAGAGGCCCGCACCGATCGCCCTTCCCAACAGTTGC
GCAGCCTGAATGGCGAATGGCGCCTGATGCGGTATTTTCTCCTTACGCATCTGTGCGGTATTTCACACCG
CATA
[142 nt withheld, positions 5395-5536]
C
[141 nt withheld, positions 5538-5678]
CCTTTGACGTTGGAGTCCACGTTCTTT
[37 nt withheld, positions 5706-5742]
ACCCTATCTCGGGCTATTCTTTTGATTTATAAGGGATTTTGCCGATTTCGGCCTATTGGTTAAAAAATGA
GCTGATTTAACAAAAATTTAACGCGAATTTTAACAAAATATTAACGTTTACAATTTTATGGTGCACTCTC
AGTACAATCTGCTCTGATGCCGCATAGTTAAGCCAGCCCCGACACCCGCCAACACCCGCTGACGCGCCCT
GACGGGCTTGTCTGCTCCCGGCATCCGCTTACAGACAAGCTGTGACCGTCTCCGGGAGCTGCATGTGTCA
GAGGTTTTCACCGTCATCACCGAAACGCGCGAGACGAAAGGGCCTCGTGATACGCCTATTTTTATAGGTT
AATGTCATGATAATAATGGTTTCTTAGACGTCAGGTGGCACTTTTCGGGGAAATGTGCGCGGAACCCCTA
TTTGTTTATTTTTCTAAATACATTCAAATATGTATCCGCTCATGAGACAATAACCCTGATAAATGCTTCA
ATAATATTGAAAAAGGAAGAGTATGAGTATTCAACATTTCCGTGTCGCCCTTATTCCCTTTTTTGCGGCA
TTTTGCCTTCCTGTTTTTGCTCACCCAGAAACGCTGGTGAAAGTAAAAGATGCTGAAGATCAGTTGGGTG
CACGAGTGGGTTACATCGAACTGGATCTCAACAGCGGTAAGATCCTTGAGAGTTTTCGCCCCGAAGAACG
TTTTCCAATGATGAGCACTTTTAAAGTTCTGCTATGTGGCGCGGTATTATCCCGTATTGACGCCGGGCAA
GAGCAACTCGGTCGCCGCATACACTATTCTCAGAATGACTTGGTTGAGTACTCACCAGTCACAGAAAAGC
ATCTTACGGATGGCATGACAGTAAGAGAATTATGCAGTGCTGCCATAACCATGAGTGATAACACTGCGGC
CAACTTACTTCTGACAACGATCGGAGGACCGAAGGAGCTAACCGCTTTTTTGCACAACATGGGGGATCAT
GTAACTCGCCTTGATCGTTGGGAACCGGAGCTGAATGAAGCCATACCAAACGACGAGCGTGACACCACGA
TGCCTGTAGCAATGGCAACAACGTTGCGCAAACTATTAACTGGCGAACTACTTACTCTAGCTTCCCGGCA
ACAATTAATAGACTGGATGGAGGCGGATAAAGTTGCAGGACCACTTCTGCGCTCGGCCCTTCCGGCTGGC
TGGTTTATTGCTGATAAATCTGGAGCCGGTGAGCGTGGGTCTCGCGGTATCATTGCAGCACTGGGGCCAG
ATGGTAAGCCCTCCCGTATCGTAGTTATCTACACGACGGGGAGTCAGGCAACTATGGATGAACGAAATAG
ACAGATCGCTGAGATAGGTGCCTCACTGATTAAGCATTGGTAACTGTCAGACCAAGTTTACTCATATATA
CTTTAGATTGATTTAAAACTTCATTTTTAATTTAAAAGGATCTAGGTGAAGATCCTTTTTGATAATCTCA
TGACCAAAATCCCTTAACGTGAGTTTTCGTTCCACTGAGCGTCAGACCCCGTAGAAAAGATCAAAGGATC
TTCTTGAGATCCTTTTTTTCTGCGCGTAATCTGCTGCTTGCAAACAAAAAAACCACCGCTACCAGCGGTG
GTTTGTTTGCCGGATCAAGAGCTACCAACTCTTTTTCCGAAGGTAACTGGCTTCAGCAGAGCGCAGATAC
CAAATACTGTTCTTCTAGTGTAGCCGTAGTTAGGCCACCACTTCAAGAACTCTGTAGCACCGCCTACATA
CCTCGCTCTGCTAATCCTGTTACCAGTGGCTGCTGCCAGTGGCGATAAGTCGTGTCTTACCGGGTTGGAC
TCAAGACGATAGTTACCGGATAAGGCGCAGCGGTCGGGCTGAACGGGGGGTTCGTGCACACAGCCCAGCT
TGGAGCGAACGACCTACACCGAACTGAGATACCTACAGCGTGAGCTATGAGAAAGCGCCACGCTTCCCGA
AGGGAGAAAGGCGGACAGGTATCCGGTAAGCGGCAGGGTCGGAACAGGAGAGCGCACGAGGGAGCTTCCA
GGGGGAAACGCCTGGTATCTTTATAGTCCTGTCGGGTTTCGCCACCTCTGACTTGAGCGTCGATTTTTGT
GATGCTCGTCAGGGGGGCGGAGCCTATGGAAAAACGCCAGCAACGCGGCCTTTTTACGGTTCCTGGCCTT
TTGCTGGCCTTTTGCTCACATGTTCTTTCCTGCGTTATCCCCTGATTCTGTGGATAACCGTATTACCGCC
TTTGAGTGAGCTGATACCGCTCGCCGCAGCCGAACGACCGAGCGCAGCGAGTCAGTGAGCGAGGAAGCGG
AAGAGCGCCCAATACGCAAACCGCCTCTCCCCGCGCGTTGGCCGATTCATTAATGCAGCTGGCACGACAG
GTTTCCCGACTGGAAAGCGGGCAGTGAGCGCAACGCAATTAATGTGAGTTAGCTCACTCATTAGGCACCC
CAGGCTTTACACTTTATGCTTCCGGCTCGTATGTTGTGTGGAATTGTGAGCGGATAACAATTTCACACAG
GAAACAGCTATGACATGATTACGAATTCGAATGGCCATGGGACGTCGACGCTTGCATGCCTGCAGCGTTT
CCGATACCCCCTTATATCAGCACACATTCAGTCATCATACCACAAAATGTTGTGATAGTGATAGGCAAAA
CTACCGTATTTCCTCTATTAATCTTGCATGCAAGACTAATTTTCGATTAACCCGTAGGGGTGCAAGACTA
ATAGAGACTGCAAGACTATTAGAGGCTGAAATACTAATTTTCGTATGCTCAATAATTTTGGAAATTGGCC
TATTTTTTGTAGAAACTTGATACCGTTTAAACAAGGAAAAATACACACTTTTTAATATTTCATCAATAAT
TTGAACGATTTTGTGATTTTAAGTTCAATTTGCCCAAAAAAAGACAATTTTTCTGACGTTACCGCAAAGT
AATGCTGGTC
Features (pLannotate 1.2.2; 17 found; start..end, strand, type, name):
   3100..3501    +  CDS            ins-3: ILB3_CAEEL - Protein inferred from homology: Swiss-Prot protein existence level 3. From Caenorhabditis elegans.
   3523..4242    +  CDS            EGFP: the original enhanced GFP (Yang et al., 1996) mammalian codon-optimized
   4267..4291    -  protein_bind   attB2: mutant version of attB; recombination site for the Gateway® BP reaction BP Clonase™
   4317..4358    +  CDS            V5 tag: epitope tag from simian virus 5
   4895..5047    +  CDS            aex-5 (fragment): AEX5_CAEEL - Also known as kpc-3 From Caenorhabditis elegans.
   5183..5337    +  CDS            lacZα (fragment): LacZα fragment of β-galactosidase; lacZ fragment
   5343..5394    -  misc_feature   bom (fragment): basis of mobility region from pBR322
   5413..5793    +  rep_origin     M13 ori (sequence partly withheld): M13 bacteriophage origin of replication; arrow indicates direction of (+) strand synthesis
   5869..5918    -  misc_feature   bom (fragment): basis of mobility region from pBR322
   6020..6055    -  CDS            rop (fragment): Rop protein, which maintains plasmids at low copy number; rop
   6150..6254    +  promoter       AmpR promoter: bla
   6255..7115    +  CDS            AmpR: β-lactamase; bla; confers resistance to ampicillin, carbenicillin, and related antibiotics
   7286..7874    +  rep_origin     ori: high-copy-number ColE1/pMB1/pBR322/pUC origin of replication
   8057..8149    +  CDS            lacI (fragment): lac repressor; lacI; The lac repressor binds to the lac operator to inhibit transcription in E. coli. This inhibition can be relieved by adding lactose or isopropyl-β-D-thiogalactopyranoside (IPTG).
   8162..8183    +  protein_bind   CAP binding site: CAP binding activates transcription in the presence of cAMP. E. coli catabolite activator protein
   8198..8228    +  promoter       lac promoter: promoter for the E. coli lac operon
   8236..8252    +  protein_bind   lac operator: The lac repressor binds to the lac operator to inhibit transcription in E. coli. This inhibition can be relieved by adding lactose or isopropyl-β-D-thiogalactopyranoside (IPTG). lac repressor encoded by lacI
