[The description below was written by a language model from this plasmid's Addgene catalogue record and pLannotate feature annotations shown in this document.]
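Description:
pJH2933 is a C. elegans expression plasmid built on a pBluescript-type (pBSK) backbone, designed to express a GFP-tagged form of the insulin-like peptide INS-3 throughout the nervous system. It is maintained in E. coli as a high-copy plasmid through a ColE1/pUC-type origin and selected with ampicillin via the β-lactamase gene and its native promoter. The feature table also picks up typical cloning-vector remnants: an M13/f1-type phage origin, lac promoter/operator and CAP site, and small lacZα, lacI, rop and bom fragments, which have no role in the worm.

The payload is the ins-3 coding region (about 0.4 kb, cloned as a BamHI fragment), followed closely by an EGFP coding sequence, giving the C-terminal GFP fusion stated in the catalogue record. According to the catalogue entry, expression is driven by the rgef-1 promoter, a pan-neuronal C. elegans promoter, and terminated by the unc-54 3' UTR, a widely used permissive 3' end for worm transgenes. Neither element is annotated by the automated feature table, but the roughly 3 kb unannotated stretch upstream of ins-3 and the region downstream of EGFP are where they would be expected. Downstream of EGFP the annotation also detects an attB2 Gateway site and a V5 epitope sequence, probably carried over from a parental vector; the record does not indicate whether V5 is part of the translated fusion. A short match to aex-5 is also reported, and its significance is unclear.

The construct is suited to generating transgenic worms in which INS-3::GFP is produced in neurons. This allows visualization of the peptide's production, secretion or trafficking, or neuron-specific supply of INS-3, in line with the associated study of insulin-mediated neuron-to-intestine signalling in a developmental decision.
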