Addgene plasmid #132363: pJH2933
Purpose: Prgef-1 INS-3::GFP unc-54 3' UTR C.elegans pan-neural expression of INS-3::GFP
Depositing lab: Mei Zhen. Depositing organization: Sinai Health System. Publication: A Caenorhabditis elegans developmental decision requires insulin signaling-mediated neuron-intestine communication. Hung WL, Wang Y, Chitturi J, Zhen M. Development. 2014 Apr;141(8):1767-79. doi: 10.1242/dev.103846. Epub 2014 Mar 26. PubMed 24671950.
Backbone
  Vector backbone: pBSK
  Backbone manufacturer: stratagene
  Backbone size w/o insert (bp): 8291
  Total vector size (bp): 8703
  Vector type: Worm Expression
Growth in bacteria
  Bacterial resistance: Ampicillin, 100 μg/mL
  Growth temperature: 37°C
  Growth strain: DH5alpha
  Copy number: High Copy
Gene/Insert
  Gene/Insert name: INS-3
  Species: C. elegans (nematode)
  Insert size (bp): 412
  Entrez Gene: ins-3 (a.k.a. CELE_ZK75.3)
  Promoter: Prgef-1
  Tag / fusion protein: GFP (C terminal on insert)
  Cloning method: Restriction Enzyme; 5′ cloning site BamHI (not destroyed); 3′ cloning site BamHI (not destroyed)
  Sequencing primers: 5′ gaccattaccaacgttctttc; 3′ AGGATGGGCACCACCCCGGTGAA
Terms and licenses: Academic/Nonprofit Terms; Industry Terms: Not Available to Industry
How to cite: pJH2933 was a gift from Mei Zhen (Addgene plasmid # 132363 ; http://n2t.net/addgene:132363 ; RRID:Addgene_132363)
